Addgene plasmid #201353: L_NES 34kDa
Purpose: Nucleocytoplasmic transport probe
Depositing lab: Pere Roca-Cusachs. Depositing organization: Institut de Bioenginyeria de Catalunya (IBEC). Publication: Mechanical force application to the nucleus regulates nucleocytoplasmic transport. Andreu I, Granero-Moya I, Chahare NR, Clein K, Molina-Jordan M, Beedle AEM, Elosegui-Artola A, Abenza JF, Rossetti L, Trepat X, Raveh B, Roca-Cusachs P. Nat Cell Biol. 2022 Jun;24(6):896-905. doi: 10.1038/s41556-022-00927-7. Epub 2022 Jun 9. PubMed 35681009.
Backbone
  Vector backbone: pEGFP-C3
  Vector type: Mammalian Expression
Growth in bacteria
  Bacterial resistance: Kanamycin, 50 μg/mL
  Growth temperature: 37°C
  Growth strain: DH5alpha
  Copy number: High Copy
Gene/Insert
  Gene/Insert name: Adeno_NES-EGFP-1PrA
  Species: Synthetic
  Cloning method: Ligation Independent Cloning
Terms and licenses: Academic/Nonprofit Terms; Industry Terms: Not Available to Industry
Depositor comments: Internal lab code: IG046/P299
How to cite: L_NES 34kDa was a gift from Pere Roca-Cusachs (Addgene plasmid # 201353 ; http://n2t.net/addgene:201353 ; RRID:Addgene_201353)
