[The description below was written by a language model from this plasmid's Addgene catalogue record and pLannotate feature annotations shown in this document.]
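Description:
L_NES 34kDa is a mammalian expression plasmid built on the pEGFP-C3 backbone that encodes a synthetic fluorescent probe for studying nucleocytoplasmic transport. It is propagated in E. coli through a high-copy ColE1/pUC-type origin and selected with kanamycin. The NeoR/KanR (Tn5 aminoglycoside phosphotransferase) cassette sits behind tandem bacterial (bla) and SV40 early promoters and ends with an HSV TK polyadenylation signal, so the same marker can also confer G418 resistance in mammalian cells. An f1 origin is present as well, as is typical for this backbone.

The payload, named Adeno_NES-EGFP-1PrA, is driven by the human CMV immediate-early enhancer and promoter. The feature table annotates EGFP followed directly by a fragment of Staphylococcus aureus protein A (spa), consistent with a single immunoglobulin-binding domain ("1PrA") that adds inert bulk to set the size of the cargo; the "34kDa" in the plasmid name presumably gives the mass of the resulting protein. The nuclear export signal implied by the insert name is not separately annotated, although there is an unannotated gap between the promoter and EGFP where it could lie; the record does not define the "L" prefix. Downstream annotations include a short His-tag fragment, a SET1 fragment and a T7 terminator, which look like remnants carried over from a bacterial expression vector, followed by only a fragment of the SV40 poly(A) signal. Whether the His tag is part of the translated product is not stated.

The construct serves as a defined-size, export-signal-bearing EGFP reporter whose nuclear versus cytoplasmic distribution can be imaged in live cells. It comes from work examining how mechanical force applied to the nucleus affects transport.
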