Features (pLannotate 1.2.2; 17 found; start..end, strand, type, name):
     23..326     +  enhancer       CMV enhancer: human cytomegalovirus immediate early enhancer
    327..530     +  promoter       CMV promoter: human cytomegalovirus (CMV) immediate early promoter
    626..1339    +  CDS            EGFP: EGFP is a basic (constitutively fluorescent) green fluorescent protein published in 1996, derived from Aequorea victoria. It is reported to be a rapidly-maturing weak dimer with moderate acid sensitivity.
   1349..1516    +  CDS            spa (fragment): SPA_STAAM - Experimental evidence at protein level: Swiss-Prot protein existence level 1. Plays a role in the inhibition of the host innate and adaptive immune responses. Possesses five immunoglobulin-binding domains that capture both the fragment crystallizable region (Fc region) and the Fab region (part of Ig that identifies antigen) of immunoglobulins (By similarity). In turn, Staphylococcus aureus is protected from phagocytic killing via inhibition of Ig Fc region. In addition, the host elicited B-cell response is prevented due to a decrease of antibody-secreting cell proliferation that en
   1573..1590    +  CDS            9xHis (fragment): 9xHis affinity tag
   1600..1649    +  CDS            SET1 (fragment): solubility-enhancement tag derived from T7 phage gene 10B
   1657..1704    +  terminator     T7 terminator: transcription terminator for bacteriophage T7 RNA polymerase
   1729..1760    +  polyA_signal   SV40 poly(A) signal (fragment): SV40 polyadenylation signal
   1794..2222    -  rep_origin     f1 ori (sequence partly withheld): f1 bacteriophage origin of replication; arrow indicates direction of (+) strand synthesis
   2249..2353    +  promoter       AmpR promoter: bla
   2355..2712    +  promoter       SV40 promoter: SV40 enhancer and early promoter
   2747..3541    +  CDS            NeoR/KanR: aminoglycoside phosphotransferase from Tn5; aph(3')-II (or nptII); confers resistance to neomycin, kanamycin, and G418 (Geneticin®)
   3562..3714    +  CDS            ble (fragment): BLE_KLEPN - Experimental evidence at protein level: Swiss-Prot protein existence level 1. Binding protein with a strong affinity to the bleomycin family of antibiotics. Binds to CL990; an antimitotic-antibiotic compound. From Klebsiella pneumoniae.
   3773..3820    +  polyA_signal   HSV TK poly(A) signal: herpes simplex virus thymidine kinase polyadenylation signal (Cole and Stacy, 1985)
   3911..3927    -  polyA_signal   bGH poly(A) signal (fragment): bovine growth hormone polyadenylation signal
   4149..4737    +  rep_origin     ori: high-copy-number ColE1/pMB1/pBR322/pUC origin of replication
   4852..4889    +  enhancer       CMV enhancer (fragment): human cytomegalovirus immediate early enhancer
>Addgene plasmid #201353 | L_NES 34kDa | addgene full sequence | sequence record 404749 | Addgene NGS Result
ATAGCCCATATATGGAGTTCCGCGTTACATAACTTACGGTAAATGGCCCGCCTGGCTGACCGCCCAACGA
CCCCCGCCCATTGACGTCAATAATGACGTATGTTCCCATAGTAACGCCAATAGGGACTTTCCATTGACGT
CAATGGGTGGAGTATTTACGGTAAACTGCCCACTTGGCAGTACATCAAGTGTATCATATGCCAAGTACGC
CCCCTATTGACGTCAATGACGGTAAATGGCCCGCCTGGCATTATGCCCAGTACATGACCTTATGGGACTT
TCCTACTTGGCAGTACATCTACGTATTAGTCATCGCTATTACCATGGTGATGCGGTTTTGGCAGTACATC
AATGGGCGTGGATAGCGGTTTGACTCACGGGGATTTCCAAGTCTCCACCCCATTGACGTCAATGGGAGTT
TGTTTTGGCACCAAAATCAACGGGACTTTCCAAAATGTCGTAACAACTCCGCCCCATTGACGCAAATGGG
CGGTAGGCGTGTACGGTGGGAGGTCTATATAAGCAGAGCTGGTTTAGTGAACCGTCAGATCCGCTAGCGC
TACCGGTCGCCACCATGCTTTATCCTGAGAGACTTAGAAGAATTCTTACTGGAGGCGGGGGCAGCGTGAG
CAAGGGCGAGGAGCTGTTCACCGGGGTGGTGCCCATCCTGGTCGAGCTGGACGGCGACGTAAACGGCCAC
AAGTTCAGCGTGTCCGGCGAGGGCGAGGGCGATGCCACCTACGGCAAGCTGACCCTGAAGTTCATCTGCA
CCACCGGCAAGCTGCCCGTGCCCTGGCCCACCCTCGTGACCACCCTGACCTACGGCGTGCAGTGCTTCAG
CCGCTACCCCGACCACATGAAGCAGCACGACTTCTTCAAGTCCGCCATGCCCGAAGGCTACGTCCAGGAG
CGCACCATCTTCTTCAAGGACGACGGCAACTACAAGACCCGCGCCGAGGTGAAGTTCGAGGGCGACACCC
TGGTGAACCGCATCGAGCTGAAGGGCATCGACTTCAAGGAGGACGGCAACATCCTGGGGCACAAGCTGGA
GTACAACTACAACAGCCACAACGTCTATATCATGGCCGACAAGCAGAAGAACGGCATCAAGGTGAACTTC
AAGATCCGCCACAACATCGAGGACGGCAGCGTGCAGCTCGCCGACCACTACCAGCAGAACACCCCCATCG
GCGACGGCCCCGTGCTGCTGCCCGACAACCACTACCTGAGCACCCAGTCCGCCCTGAGCAAAGACCCCAA
CGAGAAGCGCGATCACATGGTCCTGCTGGAGTTCGTGACCGCCGCCGGGATCACTCTCGGCATGGACGAG
CTGTACAAGAAGCTTGCTCAACAAAATGCTTTTTATCAAGTCTTAAATATGCCTAACTTAAATGCTGATC
AACGCAATGGTTTTATCCAAAGCCTTAAAGATGATCCAAGCCAAAGTGCTAACGTTTTAGGTGAAGCTCA
AAAACTTAATGACTCTCAAGCTCCAAAAGCTGATGCGCAACAAAATAACTAAGTCGACCCGGGTATCCGT
ATGATGTGCCTGACTACGCATGATATCTCGAGCACCACCACCACCACCACTGAGATCCGGCTGCTAACAA
AGCCCGAAAGGAAGCTGAGTTGGCTGCTGCCACCGCTGAGCAATAACTAGCATAACCCCTTGGGGCCTCT
AAACGGGTCTTGAGGGGTTTTTTGCTGAAAGGAGGAACTATATCCGGATGTGGTTTGTCCAAACTCATCA
ATGTATCTTAACGCGTAAATTGTAAGCGTTAATATTTTGTTAAAATTCGCGTTAAATTTTTGTTAAATCA
GCTCATTTTTTAACCAATAGGCCGAAATCGGCAAAATCCCTTATAAATCAAAAGAATAGACCGAGATAGG
GT
[37 nt withheld, positions 1893-1929]
AAAGAACGTGGACTCCAACGTCAAAGG
[49 nt withheld, positions 1957-2005]
T
[91 nt withheld, positions 2007-2097]
G
[124 nt withheld, positions 2099-2222]
CAGGTGGCACTTTTCGGGGAAATGTGCGCGGAACCCCTATTTGTTTATTTTTCTAAATACATTCAAATAT
GTATCCGCTCATGAGACAATAACCCTGATAAATGCTTCAATAATATTGAAAAAGGAAGAGTCCTGAGGCG
GAAAGAACCAGCTGTGGAATGTGTGTCAGTTAGGGTGTGGAAAGTCCCCAGGCTCCCCAGCAGGCAGAAG
TATGCAAAGCATGCATCTCAATTAGTCAGCAACCAGGTGTGGAAAGTCCCCAGGCTCCCCAGCAGGCAGA
AGTATGCAAAGCATGCATCTCAATTAGTCAGCAACCATAGTCCCGCCCCTAACTCCGCCCATCCCGCCCC
TAACTCCGCCCAGTTCCGCCCATTCTCCGCCCCATGGCTGACTAATTTTTTTTATTTATGCAGAGGCCGA
GGCCGCCTCGGCCTCTGAGCTATTCCAGAAGTAGTGAGGAGGCTTTTTTGGAGGCCTAGGCTTTTGCAAA
GATCGATCAAGAGACAGGATGAGGATCGTTTCGCATGATTGAACAAGATGGATTGCACGCAGGTTCTCCG
GCCGCTTGGGTGGAGAGGCTATTCGGCTATGACTGGGCACAACAGACAATCGGCTGCTCTGATGCCGCCG
TGTTCCGGCTGTCAGCGCAGGGGCGCCCGGTTCTTTTTGTCAAGACCGACCTGTCCGGTGCCCTGAATGA
ACTGCAAGACGAGGCAGCGCGGCTATCGTGGCTGGCCACGACGGGCGTTCCTTGCGCAGCTGTGCTCGAC
GTTGTCACTGAAGCGGGAAGGGACTGGCTGCTATTGGGCGAAGTGCCGGGGCAGGATCTCCTGTCATCTC
ACCTTGCTCCTGCCGAGAAAGTATCCATCATGGCTGATGCAATGCGGCGGCTGCATACGCTTGATCCGGC
TACCTGCCCATTCGACCACCAAGCGAAACATCGCATCGAGCGAGCACGTACTCGGATGGAAGCCGGTCTT
GTCGATCAGGATGATCTGGACGAAGAGCATCAGGGGCTCGCGCCAGCCGAACTGTTCGCCAGGCTCAAGG
CGAGCATGCCCGACGGCGAGGATCTCGTCGTGACCCATGGCGATGCCTGCTTGCCGAATATCATGGTGGA
AAATGGCCGCTTTTCTGGATTCATCGACTGTGGCCGGCTGGGTGTGGCGGACCGCTATCAGGACATAGCG
TTGGCTACCCGTGATATTGCTGAAGAGCTTGGCGGCGAATGGGCTGACCGCTTCCTCGTGCTTTACGGTA
TCGCCGCTCCCGATTCGCAGCGCATCGCCTTCTATCGCCTTCTTGACGAGTTCTTCTGAGCGGGACTCTG
GGGTTCGAAATGACCGACCAAGCGACGCCCAACCTGCCATCACGAGATTTCGATTCCACCGCCGCCTTCT
ATGAAAGGTTGGGCTTCGGAATCGTTTTCCGGGACGCCGGCTGGATGATCCTCCAGCGCGGGGATCTCAT
GCTGGAGTTCTTCGCCCACCCTAGGGGGAGGCTAACTGAAACACGGAAGGAGACAATACCGGAAGGAACC
CGCGCTATGACGGCAATAAAAAGACAGAATAAAACGCACGGTGTTGGGTCGTTTGTTCATAAACGCGGGG
TTCGGTCCCAGGGCTGGCACTCTGTCGATACCCCACCGAGACCCCATTGGGGCCAATACGCCCGCGTTTC
TTCCTTTTCCCCACCCCACCCCCCAAGTTCGGGTGAAGGCCCAGGGCTCGCAGCCAACGTCGGGGCGGCA
GGCCCTGCCATAGCCTCAGGTTACTCATATATACTTTAGATTGATTTAAAACTTCATTTTTAATTTAAAA
GGATCTAGGTGAAGATCCTTTTTGATAATCTCATGACCAAAATCCCTTAACGTGAGTTTTCGTTCCACTG
AGCGTCAGACCCCGTAGAAAAGATCAAAGGATCTTCTTGAGATCCTTTTTTTCTGCGCGTAATCTGCTGC
TTGCAAACAAAAAAACCACCGCTACCAGCGGTGGTTTGTTTGCCGGATCAAGAGCTACCAACTCTTTTTC
CGAAGGTAACTGGCTTCAGCAGAGCGCAGATACCAAATACTGTTCTTCTAGTGTAGCCGTAGTTAGGCCA
CCACTTCAAGAACTCTGTAGCACCGCCTACATACCTCGCTCTGCTAATCCTGTTACCAGTGGCTGCTGCC
AGTGGCGATAAGTCGTGTCTTACCGGGTTGGACTCAAGACGATAGTTACCGGATAAGGCGCAGCGGTCGG
GCTGAACGGGGGGTTCGTGCACACAGCCCAGCTTGGAGCGAACGACCTACACCGAACTGAGATACCTACA
GCGTGAGCTATGAGAAAGCGCCACGCTTCCCGAAGGGAGAAAGGCGGACAGGTATCCGGTAAGCGGCAGG
GTCGGAACAGGAGAGCGCACGAGGGAGCTTCCAGGGGGAAACGCCTGGTATCTTTATAGTCCTGTCGGGT
TTCGCCACCTCTGACTTGAGCGTCGATTTTTGTGATGCTCGTCAGGGGGGCGGAGCCTATGGAAAAACGC
CAGCAACGCGGCCTTTTTACGGTTCCTGGCCTTTTGCTGGCCTTTTGCTCACATGTTCTTTCCTGCGTTA
TCCCCTGATTCTGTGGATAACCGTATTACCGCCATGCATTAGTTATTAATAGTAATCAATTACGGGGTCA
TTAGTTC
